Addgene plasmid #172810: pLBT0140
Purpose: Level 1 module containing 35S-CTP-mCHERRY-nVENUS_P2 F
Depositing lab: Benjamin Field. Depositing organization: CNRS DR12, Delegation Provence et Corse. Publication: MoBiFC: development of a modular bimolecular fluorescence complementation toolkit for the analysis of chloroplast protein-protein interactions. Velay F, Soula M, Mehrez M, Belbachir C, D'Alessandro S, Laloi C, Crete P, Field B. Plant Methods. 2022 May 26;18(1):69. doi: 10.1186/s13007-022-00902-1. PubMed 35619173.
Backbone
  Vector backbone: pICH47742
  Backbone manufacturer: Engler et al. 2014
  Vector type: Synthetic Biology
Growth in bacteria
  Bacterial resistance: Ampicillin, 100 μg/mL
  Growth temperature: 37°C
  Growth strain: DH5alpha
  Copy number: High Copy
Gene/Insert
  Gene/Insert name: p35S-5UTMV-CTPSSU-mCHERRY-nVENUS-3U+TER35S
  Species: A. thaliana (mustard weed)
  Cloning method: Restriction Enzyme; 5′ cloning site Unknown (unknown if destroyed)
Terms and licenses: Academic/Nonprofit Terms; Industry Terms: Not Available to Industry
Depositor comments: Please visit https://www.biorxiv.org/content/10.1101/2021.03.01.433373v1 for bioRxiv preprint.
How to cite: pLBT0140 was a gift from Benjamin Field (Addgene plasmid # 172810 ; http://n2t.net/addgene:172810 ; RRID:Addgene_172810)
