[The description below was written by a language model from this plasmid's Addgene catalogue record and pLannotate feature annotations shown in this document.]
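Description:
pLBT0140 is a Level 1 Golden Gate/MoClo module from the MoBiFC toolkit, a modular bimolecular fluorescence complementation system for studying protein-protein interactions in chloroplasts. It is built in the pICH47742 backbone, and the purpose field labels it position 2, forward. The sequenced plasmid is 7,720 nt. It is maintained in E. coli at high copy through a ColE1/pUC-type origin with ampicillin selection from AmpR. The backbone also carries the incP oriV and trfA replication functions for broad-host-range replication. Nopaline-type left and right T-DNA border repeats flank the cargo, so the plasmid has the architecture of a binary vector compatible with Agrobacterium-mediated delivery to plants.

The payload is a single plant transcription unit. A CaMV 35S promoter drives expression and is followed by the TMV Ω 5' leader, which acts as a translational enhancer. The long promoter fragment includes upstream CaMV sequence that the annotation picks up as a partial viral ORF. The coding region starts with the chloroplast transit peptide of the Arabidopsis RuBisCO small subunit RBCS-1A. This is annotated as two fragments separated by a gap, possibly a retained intron, though the record does not say. The transit peptide is fused to full-length mCherry and then to an N-terminal fragment of Venus (nVENUS), and the unit ends with the CaMV 35S 3' UTR/terminator.

The encoded protein should be imported into the chloroplast. There, mCherry reports expression and localisation, while the non-fluorescent nVenus half can reconstitute yellow fluorescence only when it is brought close to a complementary C-terminal Venus fragment. No candidate interactor is fused to it, so it most plausibly serves as a chloroplast-targeted control partner in BiFC assays, although the record does not state this role. As a Level 1 module, it is intended for assembly with other transcription units into multigene constructs.
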