Features (pLannotate 1.2.2; 17 found; start..end, strand, type, name):
      4..810     +  CDS            IBMP_CAMVB (fragment): Experimental evidence at protein level: Swiss-Prot protein existence level 1. Enhances the ribosomal termination-reinitiation event leading to the translation of major open reading frames on the polycistronic viral RNAs. From Cauliflower mosaic virus (strain Bari 1) (CaMV).
    994..1339    +  promoter       CaMV 35S promoter: strong constitutive promoter from cauliflower mosaic virus
   1291..1337    +  promoter       minimal CaMV 35S promoter: minimal 35S promoter from cauliflower mosaic virus
   1368..1421    +  misc_feature   TMV Ω: translational enhancer from the tobacco mosaic virus 5'-leader sequence (Gallie et al., 1988)
   1430..1603    +  CDS            RBCS-1A (fragment): RBS1A_ARATH - Also known as ATS1A. Experimental evidence at protein level: Swiss-Prot protein existence level 1. RuBisCO catalyzes two reactions: the carboxylation of D- ribulose 1,5-bisphosphate, the primary event in carbon dioxide fixation, as well as the oxidative fragmentation of the pentose substrate. Both reactions occur simultaneously and in competition at the same active site. Although the small subunit is not catalytic it is essential for maximal activity. From Arabidopsis thaliana (Mouse-ear cress).
   1707..1775    +  CDS            RBCS-1A (fragment): RBS1A_ARATH - Also known as ATS1A. Experimental evidence at protein level: Swiss-Prot protein existence level 1. RuBisCO catalyzes two reactions: the carboxylation of D- ribulose 1,5-bisphosphate, the primary event in carbon dioxide fixation, as well as the oxidative fragmentation of the pentose substrate. Both reactions occur simultaneously and in competition at the same active site. Although the small subunit is not catalytic it is essential for maximal activity. From Arabidopsis thaliana (Mouse-ear cress).
   1779..2486    +  CDS            mCherry: mCherry is a basic (constitutively fluorescent) red fluorescent protein published in 2004, derived from Discosoma sp.. It is reported to be a very rapidly-maturing monomer with low acid sensitivity.
   2508..3137    +  CDS            mVenus (fragment): mVenus is a basic (constitutively fluorescent) yellow fluorescent protein published in 2006, derived from Aequorea victoria. It is reported to be a rapidly-maturing monomer with moderate acid sensitivity.
   3175..3349    +  polyA_signal   CaMV poly(A) signal: cauliflower mosaic virus polyadenylation signal
   3394..3418    +  misc_feature   RB T-DNA repeat: right border repeat from nopaline C58 T-DNA
   3530..3550    -  CDS            TetR (fragment): tetracycline resistance regulatory protein; tetR
   3577..4722    -  CDS            trfA: TRFA_ECOLX - Experimental evidence at protein level: Swiss-Prot protein existence level 1. Also involved in plasmid copy number control, promoting intermolecular coupling of protein bound iterons at oriV, which inhibits replication initiation. From Escherichia coli.
   5058..5646    -  rep_origin     ori: high-copy-number ColE1/pMB1/pBR322/pUC origin of replication
   5817..6677    -  CDS            AmpR: β-lactamase; bla; confers resistance to ampicillin, carbenicillin, and related antibiotics
   6678..6782    -  promoter       AmpR promoter: bla
   6869..7500    -  rep_origin     oriV: incP origin of replication
   7592..7616    +  misc_feature   LB T-DNA repeat: left border repeat from nopaline C58 T-DNA
>Addgene plasmid #172810 | pLBT0140 | addgene full sequence | sequence record 347994 | Addgene NGS Result
GGAGGAATTCCAATCCCACAAAAATCTGAGCTTAACAGCACAGTTGCTCCTCTCAGAGCAGAATCGGGTA
TTCAACACCCTCATATCAACTACTACGTTGTGTATAACGGTCCACATGCCGGTATATACGATGACTGGGG
TTGTACAAAGGCGGCAACAAACGGCGTTCCCGGAGTTGCACACAAGAAATTTGCCACTATTACAGAGGCA
AGAGCAGCAGCTGACGCGTACACAACAAGTCAGCAAACAGACAGGTTGAACTTCATCCCCAAAGGAGAAG
CTCAACTCAAGCCCAAGAGCTTTGCTAAGGCCCTAACAAGCCCACCAAAGCAAAAAGCCCACTGGCTCAC
GCTAGGAACCAAAAGGCCCAGCAGTGATCCAGCCCCAAAAGAGATCTCCTTTGCCCCGGAGATTACAATG
GACGATTTCCTCTATCTTTACGATCTAGGAAGGAAGTTCGAAGGTGAAGGTGACGACACTATGTTCACCA
CTGATAATGAGAAGGTTAGCCTCTTCAATTTCAGAAAGAATGCTGACCCACAGATGGTTAGAGAGGCCTA
CGCAGCAAGTCTCATCAAGACGATCTACCCGAGTAACAATCTCCAGGAGATCAAATACCTTCCCAAGAAG
GTTAAAGATGCAGTCAAAAGATTCAGGACTAATTGCATCAAGAACACAGAGAAAGACATATTTCTCAAGA
TCAGAAGTACTATTCCAGTATGGACGATTCAAGGCTTGCTTCATAAACCAAGGCAAGTAATAGAGATTGG
AGTCTCTAAAAAGGTAGTTCCTACTGAATCTAAGGCCATGCATGGAGTCTAAGATTCAAATCGAGGATCT
AACAGAACTCGCCGTCAAGACTGGCGAACAGTTCATACAGAGTCTTTTACGACTCAATGACAAGAAGAAA
ATCTTCGTCAACATGGTGGAGCACGACACTCTGGTCTACTCCAAAAATGTCAAAGATACAGTCTCAGAAG
ATCAAAGGGCTATTGAGACTTTTCAACAAAGGATAATTTCGGGAAACCTCCTCGGATTCCATTGCCCAGC
TATCTGTCACTTCATCGAAAGGACAGTAGAAAAGGAAGGTGGCTCCTACAAATGCCATCATTGCGATAAA
GGAAAGGCTATCATTCAAGATCTCTCTGCCGACAGTGGTCCCAAAGATGGACCCCCACCCACGAGGAGCA
TCGTGGAAAAAGAAGAGGTTCCAACCACGTCTACAAAGCAAGTGGATTGATGTGACATCTCCACTGACGT
AAGGGATGACGCACAATCCCACTATCCTTCGCAAGACCCTTCCTCTATATAAGGAAGTTCATTTCATTTG
GAGAGGACACGCTCGAGTATAAGAGCTCATTTTTACAACAATTACCAACAACAACAAACAACAAACAACA
TTACAATTACATTTACAATTATCGATACAATGGCTTCCTCTATGCTCTCTTCCGCTACTATGGTTGCCTC
TCCGGCTCAGGCCACTATGGTCGCTCCTTTCAACGGACTTAAGTCCTCCGCTGCCTTCCCAGCCACCCGC
AAGGCTAACAACGACATTACTTCCATCACAAGCAACGGCGGAAGAGTTAACTGCATGCAGGTCATTTATA
TTTCTTCTTTCACTTTTTTATTATTCCATATGATTTTTTTCGGTTCTTTCTTCGAATCTACATAAACTAA
TATCATTGGAAAAATCGAAAAAATAGGTGTGGCCTCCGATTGGAAAGAAGAAGTTTGAGACTCTCTCTTA
CCTTCCTGACCTTACCGATTCCGAAGGTATGGTGAGCAAGGGCGAGGAGGATAACATGGCCATCATCAAG
GAGTTCATGCGCTTCAAGGTGCACATGGAGGGCTCCGTGAACGGCCACGAGTTCGAGATCGAGGGCGAGG
GCGAGGGCCGCCCCTACGAGGGCACCCAGACCGCCAAGCTGAAGGTGACCAAGGGTGGCCCCCTGCCCTT
CGCCTGGGACATCCTGTCCCCTCAGTTCATGTACGGCTCCAAGGCCTACGTGAAGCACCCCGCCGACATC
CCCGACTACTTGAAGCTGTCCTTCCCCGAGGGCTTCAAGTGGGAGCGCGTGATGAACTTCGAGGACGGCG
GCGTGGTGACCGTGACCCAGGACTCCTCCCTGCAGGACGGCGAGTTCATCTACAAGGTGAAGCTGCGCGG
CACCAACTTCCCCTCCGACGGCCCCGTAATGCAGAAGAAAACCATGGGCTGGGAGGCCTCCTCCGAGCGG
ATGTACCCCGAGGACGGCGCCCTGAAGGGCGAGATCAAGCAGAGGCTGAAGCTGAAGGACGGCGGCCACT
ACGACGCTGAGGTCAAGACCACCTACAAGGCCAAGAAGCCCGTGCAGCTGCCCGGCGCCTACAACGTCAA
CATCAAGTTGGACATCACCTCCCACAACGAGGACTACACCATCGTGGAACAGTACGAACGCGCCGAGGGC
CGCCACTCCACCGGCGGCATGGACGAGCTGTACAAGGGTTCGAGATCTATTGCTACTGTGAGCAAGGGCG
AGGAGCTGTTCACCGGGGTGGTGCCCATCCTGGTCGAGCTGGACGGCGACGTAAACGGCCACAAGTTCAG
CGTGTCCGGCGAGGGCGAGGGCGATGCCACCTACGGCAAGCTGACCCTGAAGCTGATCTGCACCACCGGC
AAGCTGCCCGTGCCCTGGCCCACCCTCGTGACCACCCTGGGCTACGGCCTGCAGTGCTTCGCCCGCTACC
CCGACCACATGAAGCAGCACGACTTCTTCAAGTCCGCCATGCCCGAAGGCTACGTCCAGGAGCGCACCAT
CTTCTTCAAGGACGACGGCAACTACAAGACCCGCGCCGAGGTGAAGTTCGAGGGCGACACCCTGGTGAAC
CGCATCGAGCTGAAGGGCATCGACTTCAAGGAGGACGGCAACATCCTGGGGCACAAGCTGGAGTACAACT
ACAACAGCCACAACGTCTATATCACCGCCGACAAGCAGAAGAACGGCATCAAGGCCAACTTCAAGATCCG
CCACAACATCGAGGACGGCGGCGTGCAGCTCGCCGACCACTACCAGCAGAACACCCCCATCGGCGACGGC
CCCGTGCTGCTGCCCGACAACCACTACCTGAGCTACCAGTCCAAGCTGAGCAAGGATTGAGCTTCTCTAG
CTAGAGTCGATCGACAAGCTCGAGTTTCTCCATAATAATGTGTGAGTAGTTCCCAGATAAGGGAATTAGG
GTTCCTATAGGGTTTCGCTCATGTGTTGAGCATATAAGAAACCCTTAGTATGTATTTGTATTTGTAAAAT
ACTTCTATCAATAAAATTTCTAATTCCTAAAACCAAAATCCAGTACTAAAATCCAGATCGCTACTATTGT
CTTCTGCACGAAGTGGTTTAAACTATCAGTGTTTGACAGGATATATTGGCGGGTAAACCTAAGAGAAAAG
AGCGTTTATTAGAATAATCGGATATTTAAAAGGGCGTGAAAAGGTTTATCCGTTCGTCCATTTGTATGTG
CATGCCAACCACAGGGTTCCCCAGATCAGGCGCTGGCTGCTGAACCCCCAGCCGGAACTGACCCCACAAG
GCCCTAGCGTTTGCAATGCACCAGGTCATCATTGACCCAGGCGTGTTCCACCAGGCCGCTGCCTCGCAAC
TCTTCGCAGGCTTCGCCGACCTGCTCGCGCCACTTCTTCACGCGGGTGGAATCCGATCCGCACATGAGGC
GGAAGGTTTCCAGCTTGAGCGGGTACGGCTCCCGGTGCGAGCTGAAATAGTCGAACATCCGTCGGGCCGT
CGGCGACAGCTTGCGGTACTTCTCCCATATGAATTTCGTGTAGTGGTCGCCAGCAAACAGCACGACGATT
TCCTCGTCGATCAGGACCTGGCAACGGGACGTTTTCTTGCCACGGTCCAGGACGCGGAAGCGGTGCAGCA
GCGACACCGATTCCAGGTGCCCAACGCGGTCGGACGTGAAGCCCATCGCCGTCGCCTGTAGGCGCGACAG
GCATTCCTCGGCCTTCGTGTAATACCGGCCATTGATCGACCAGCCCAGGTCCTGGCAAAGCTCGTAGAAC
GTGAAGGTGATCGGCTCGCCGATAGGGGTGCGCTTCGCGTACTCCAACACCTGCTGCCACACCAGTTCGT
CATCGTCGGCCCGCAGCTCGACGCCGGTGTAGGTGATCTTCACGTCCTTGTTGACGTGGAAAATGACCTT
GTTTTGCAGCGCCTCGCGCGGGATTTTCTTGTTGCGCGTGGTGAACAGGGCAGAGCGGGCCGTGTCGTTT
GGCATCGCTCGCATCGTGTCCGGCCACGGCGCAATATCGAACAAGGAAAGCTGCATTTCCTTGATCTGCT
GCTTCGTGTGTTTCAGCAACGCGGCCTGCTTGGCCTCGCTGACCTGTTTTGCCAGGTCCTCGCCGGCGGT
TTTTCGCTTCTTGGTCGTCATAGTTCCTCGCGTGTCGATGGTCATCGACTTCGCCAAACCTGCCGCCTCC
TGTTCAAGACGACGCGAACGCTCCACGGCGGCCGATGGCGCGGGCAGGGCAGGGGGAGCCAGTTGCACGC
TGTCGCGCTCGATCTTGGCCGTAGCTTGCTGGACCATCGAGCCGACGGACTGGAAGGTTTCGCGGGGCGC
ACGCATGACGGTGCGGCTTGCGATGGTTTCGGCATCCTCGGCGGAAAACCCCGCGTCGATCAGTTCTTGC
CTGTATGCCTTCCGGTCAAACGTCCGATTCATTCACCCTCCTTGCGGGATTGCCCCGACTCACGCCGGGG
CAATGTGCCCTTATTCCTGATTTGACCCGCCTGGTGCCTTGGTGTCCAGATAATCCACCTTATCGGCAAT
GAAGTCGGTCCCGTAGACCGTCTGGCCGTCCTTCTCGTACTTGGTATTCCGAATCTTGCCCTGCACGAAT
ACCAGCGACCCCTTGCCCAAATACTTGCCGTGGGCCTCGGCCTGAGAGCCAAAACACTTGATGCGGAAGA
AGTCGGTGCGCTCCTGCTTGTCGCCGGCATCGTTGCGCCACATCTAGGATCTGCCAGGAACCGTAAAAAG
GCCGCGTTGCTGGCGTTTTTCCATAGGCTCCGCCCCCCTGACGAGCATCACAAAAATCGACGCTCAAGTC
AGAGGTGGCGAAACCCGACAGGACTATAAAGATACCAGGCGTTTCCCCCTGGAAGCTCCCTCGTGCGCTC
TCCTGTTCCGACCCTGCCGCTTACCGGATACCTGTCCGCCTTTCTCCCTTCGGGAAGCGTGGCGCTTTCT
CATAGCTCACGCTGTAGGTATCTCAGTTCGGTGTAGGTCGTTCGCTCCAAGCTGGGCTGTGTGCACGAAC
CCCCCGTTCAGCCCGACCGCTGCGCCTTATCCGGTAACTATCGTCTTGAGTCCAACCCGGTAAGACACGA
CTTATCGCCACTGGCAGCAGCCACTGGTAACAGGATTAGCAGAGCGAGGTATGTAGGCGGTGCTACAGAG
TTCTTGAAGTGGTGGCCTAACTACGGCTACACTAGAAGAACAGTATTTGGTATCTGCGCTCTGCTGAAGC
CAGTTACCTTCGGAAAAAGAGTTGGTAGCTCTTGATCCGGCAAACAAACCACCGCTGGTAGCGGTGGTTT
TTTTGTTTGCAAGCAGCAGATTACGCGCAGAAAAAAAGGATCTCAAGAAGATCCTTTGATCTTTTCTACG
GGGTCTGACGCTCAGTGGAACGAAAACTCACGTTAAGGGATTTTGGTCATGAGATTATCAAAAAGGATCT
TCACCTAGATCCTTTTAAATTAAAAATGAAGTTTTAAATCAATCTAAAGTATATATGAGTAAACTTGGTC
TGACAGTTACCAATGCTTAATCAGTGAGGCACCTATCTCAGCGATCTGTCTATTTCGTTCATCCATAGTT
GCCTGACTCCCCGTCGTGTAGATAACTACGATACGGGAGGGCTTACCATCTGGCCCCAGTGCTGCAATGA
TACCGCGAGAACCACGCTCACCGGCTCCAGATTTATCAGCAATAAACCAGCCAGCCGGAAGGGCCGAGCG
CAGAAGTGGTCCTGCAACTTTATCCGCCTCCATCCAGTCTATTAATTGTTGCCGGGAAGCTAGAGTAAGT
AGTTCGCCAGTTAATAGTTTGCGCAACGTTGTTGCCATTGCTACAGGCATCGTGGTGTCACGCTCGTCGT
TTGGTATGGCTTCATTCAGCTCCGGTTCCCAACGATCAAGGCGAGTTACATGATCCCCCATGTTGTGCAA
AAAAGCGGTTAGCTCCTTCGGTCCTCCGATCGTTGTCAGAAGTAAGTTGGCCGCAGTGTTATCACTCATG
GTTATGGCAGCACTGCATAATTCTCTTACTGTCATGCCATCCGTAAGATGCTTTTCTGTGACTGGTGAGT
ACTCAACCAAGTCATTCTGAGAATAGTGTATGCGGCGACCGAGTTGCTCTTGCCCGGCGTCAATACGGGA
TAATACCGCGCCACATAGCAGAACTTTAAAAGTGCTCATCATTGGAAAACGTTCTTCGGGGCGAAAACTC
TCAAGGATCTTACCGCTGTTGAGATCCAGTTCGATGTAACCCACTCGTGCACCCAACTGATCTTCAGCAT
CTTTTACTTTCACCAGCGTTTCTGGGTGAGCAAAAACAGGAAGGCAAAATGCCGCAAAAAAGGGAATAAG
GGCGACACGGAAATGTTGAATACTCATACTCTTCCTTTTTCAATATTATTGAAGCATTTATCAAGGTTAT
TGTCTCATGAGCGGATACATATTTGAATGTATTTAGAAAAATAAACAAATAGGGGTTCCGCGCACGAATT
GGCCAGCGCTGCCATTTTTGGGGTGAGGCCGTTCGCGGCCGAGGGGCGCAGCCCCTGGGGGGATGGGAGG
CCCGCGTTAGCGGGCCGGGAGGGTTCGAGAAGGGGGGGCACCCCCCTTCGGCGTGCGCGGTCACGCGCAC
AGGGCGCAGCCCTGGTTAAAAACAAGGTTTATAAATATTGGTTTAAAAGCAGGTTAAAAGACAGGTTAGC
GGTGGCCGAAAAACGGGCGGAAACCCTTGCAAATGCTGGATTTTCTGCCTGTGGACAGCCCCTCAAATGT
CAATAGGTGCGCCCCTCATCTGTCAGCACTCTGCCCCTCAAGTGTCAAGGATCGCGCCCCTCATCTGTCA
GTAGTCGCGCCCCTCAAGTGTCAATACCGCAGGGCACTTATCCCCAGGCTTGTCCACATCATCTGTGGGA
AACTCGCGTAAAATCAGGCGTTTTCGCCGATTTGCGAGGCTGGCCAGCTCCACGTCGCCGGCCGAAATCG
AGCCTGCCCCTCATCTGTCAACGCCGCGCCGGGTGAGTCGGCCCCTCAAGTGTCAACGTCCGCCCCTCAT
CTGTCAGTGAGGGCCAAGTTTTCCGCGAGGTATCCACAACGCCGGCGGCCGCGGTGTCTCGCACACGGCT
TCGACGGCGTTTCTGGCGCGTTTGCAGGGCCATAGACGGCCGCCAGCCCAGCGGCGAGGGCAACCAGCCC
GGTGAGCGTCGCAAAGGAGATCCTGATCTGACTGATGGGCTGCCTGTATCGAGTGGTGATTTTGTGCCGA
GCTGCCGGTCGGGGAGCTGTTGGCTGGCTGGTGGCAGGATATATTGTGGTGTAAACAAATTGACGCTTAG
ACAACTTAATAACACATTGCGGACGTTTTTAATGTACTGGGGTGGATGCAGTGGGCCCCACTCTGTGAAG
ACAAGCAAGAATTCAAGCTT
